>Addgene plasmid #13313 | pCMVTNT PINK1 N-myc | depositor full sequence | sequence record 7606 | Author sequence
TCAATATTGGCCATTAGCCATATTATTCATTGGTTATATAGCATAAATCAATATTGGCTATTGGCCATTG
CATACGTTGTATCTATATCATAATATGTACATTTATATTGGCTCATGTCCAATATGACCGCCATGTTGGC
ATTGATTATTGACTAGTTATTAATAGTAATCAATTACGGGGTCATTAGTTCATAGCCCATATATGGAGTT
CCGCGTTACATAACTTACGGTAAATGGCCCGCCTGGCTGACCGCCCAACGACCCCCGCCCATTGACGTCA
ATAATGACGTATGTTCCCATAGTAACGCCAATAGGGACTTTCCATTGACGTCAATGGGTGGAGTATTTAC
GGTAAACTGCCCACTTGGCAGTACATCAAGTGTATCATATGCCAAGTCCGCCCCCTATTGACGTCAATGA
CGGTAAATGGCCCGCCTGGCATTATGCCCAGTACATGACCTTACGGGACTTTCCTACTTGGCAGTACATC
TACGTATTAGTCATCGCTATTACCATGGTGATGCGGTTTTGGCAGTACACCAATGGGCGTGGATAGCGGT
TTGACTCACGGGGATTTCCAAGTCTCCACCCCATTGACGTCAATGGGAGTTTGTTTTGGCACCAAAATCA
ACGGGACTTTCCAAAATGTCGTAATAACCCCGCCCCGTTGACGCAAATGGGCGGTAGGCGTGTACGGTGG
GAGGTCTATATAAGCAGAGCTCGTTTAGTGAACCGTCAGATCACTAGAAGCTTTATTGCGGTAGTTTATC
ACAGTTAAATTGCTAACGCAGTCAGTGCTTCTGACACAACAGTCTCGAACTTAAGCTGCAGAAGTTGGTC
GTGAGGCACTGGGCAGGTAAGTATCAAGGTTACAAGACAGGTTTAAGGAGACCAATAGAAACTGGGCTTG
TCGAGACAGAGAAGACTCTTGCGTTTCTGATAGGCACCTATTGGTCTTACTGACATCCACTTTGCCTTTC
TCTCCACAGGTGTCCACTCCCAGTTCAATTACAGCTCTTAAGGCTAGAGTACTTAATACGACTCACTATA
GGCTAGCATTTAGGTGACACTATAGAATACAAGCTACTTGTTCTTTTTGCACTCGAGATGGAACAAAAAC
TTATTTCTGAAGAAGATCTGGAATTCGGTACCATGGCGGTGCGACAGGCGCTGGGCCGCGGCCTGCAGCT
GGGTCGAGCGCTGCTGCTGCGCTTCACGGGCAAGCCCGGCCGGGCCTACGGCTTGGGGCGGCCGGGCCCG
GCGGCGGGCTGTGTCCGCGGGGAGCGTCCAGGCTGGGCCGCAGGACCGGGCGCGGAGCCTCGCAGGGTCG
GGCTCGGGCTCCCTAACCGTCTCCGCTTCTTCCGCCAGTCGGTGGCCGGGCTGGCGGCGCGGTTGCAGCG
GCAGTTCGTGGTGCGGGCCTGGGGCTGCGCGGGCCCTTGCGGCCGGGCAGTCTTTCTGGCCTTCGGGCTA
GGGCTGGGCCTCATCGAGGAAAAACAGGCGGAGAGCCGGCGGGCGGTCTCGGCCTGTCAGGAGATCCAGG
CAATTTTTACCCAGAAAAGCAAGCCGGGGCCTGACCCGTTGGACACGAGACGCTTGCAGGGCTTTCGGCT
GGAGGAGTATCTGATAGGGCAGTCCATTGGTAAGGGCTGCAGTGCTGCTGTGTATGAAGCCACCATGCCT
ACATTGCCCCAGAACCTGGAGGTGACAAAGAGCACCGGGTTGCTTCCAGGGAGAGGCCCAGGTACCAGTG
CACCAGGAGAAGGGCAGGAGCGAGCTCCGGGGGCCCCTGCCTTCCCCTTGGCCATCAAGATGATGTGGAA
CATCTCGGCAGGTTCCTCCAGCGAAGCCATCTTGAACACAATGAGCCAGGAGCTGGTCCCAGCGAGCCGA
GTGGCCTTGGCTGGGGAGTATGGAGCAGTCACTTACAGAAAATCCAAGAGAGGTCCCAAGCAACTAGCCC
CTCACCCCAACATCATCCGGGTTCTCCGCGCCTTCACCTCTTCCGTGCCGCTGCTGCCAGGGGCCCTGGT
CGACTACCCTGATGTGCTGCCCTCACGCCTCCACCCTGAAGGCCTGGGCCATGGCCGGACGCTGTTCCTC
GTTATGAAGAACTATCCCTGTACCCTGCGCCAGTACCTTTGTGTGAACACACCCAGCCCCCGCCTCGCCG
CCATGATGCTGCTGCAGCTGCTGGAAGGCGTGGACCATCTGGTTCAACAGGGCATCGCGCACAGAGACCT
GAAATCCGACAACATCCTTGTGGAGCTGGACCCAGACGGCTGCCCCTGGCTGGTGATCGCAGATTTTGGC
TGCTGCCTGGCTGATGAGAGCATCGGCCTGCAGTTGCCCTTCAGCAGCTGGTACGTGGATCGGGGCGGAA
ACGGCTGTCTGATGGCCCCAGAGGTGTCCACGGCCCGTCCTGGCCCCAGGGCAGTGATTGACTACAGCAA
GGCTGATGCCTGGGCAGTGGGAGCCATCGCCTATGAAATCTTCGGGCTTGTCAATCCCTTCTACGGCCAG
GGCAAGGCCCACCTTGAAAGCCGCAGCTACCAAGAGGCTCAGCTACCTGCACTGCCCGAGTCAGTGCCTC
CAGACGTGAGACAGTTGGTGAGGGCACTGCTCCAGCGAGAGGCCAGCAAGAGACCATCTGCCCGAGTAGC
CGCAAATGTGCTTCATCTAAGCCTCTGGGGTGAACATATTCTAGCCCTGAAGAATCTGAAGTTAGACAAG
ATGGTTGGCTGGCTCCTCCAACAATCGGCCGCCACTTTGTTGGCCAACAGGCTCACAGAGAAGTGTTGTG
TGGAAACAAAAATGAAGATGCTCTTTCTGGCTAACCTGGAGTGTGAAACGCTCTGCCAGGCAGCCCTCCT
CCTCTGCTCATGGAGGGCAGCCCTGTGACTCGAGTGCGGCCGCTTCGAGCAGACATGATAAGATACATTG
ATGAGTTTGGACAAACCACAACTAGAATGCAGTGAAAAAAATGCTTTATTTGTGAAATTTGTGATGCTAT
TGCTTTATTTGTAACCATTATAAGCTGCAATAAACAAGTTAACAACAACAATTGCATTCATTTTATGTTT
CAGGTTCAGGGGGAGATGTGGGAGGTTTTTTAAAGCAAGTAAAACCTCTACAAATGTGGTAAAATCGATA
AGGATCCGGGCTGGCGTAATAGCGAAGAGGCCCGCACCGATCGCCCTTCCCAACAGTTGCGCAGCCTGAA
TGGCGAATGG
[124 nt withheld, positions 3231-3354]
C
[91 nt withheld, positions 3356-3446]
A
[49 nt withheld, positions 3448-3496]
CCTTTGACGTTGGAGTCCACGTTCTTT
[37 nt withheld, positions 3524-3560]
ACCCTATCTCGGTCTATTCTTTTGATTTATAAGGGATTTTGCCGATTTCGGCCTATTGGTTAAAAAATGA
GCTGATTTAACAAAAATTTAACGCGAATTTTAACAAAATATTAACGCTTACAATTTCCTGATGCGGTATT
TTCTCCTTACGCATCTGTGCGGTATTTCACACCGCATATGGTGCACTCTCAGTACAATCTGCTCTGATGC
CGCATAGTTAAGCCAGCCCCGACACCCGCCAACACCCGCTGACGCGCCCTGACGGGCTTGTCTGCTCCCG
GCATCCGCTTACAGACAAGCTGTGACCGTCTCCGGGAGCTGCATGTGTCAGAGGTTTTCACCGTCATCAC
CGAAACGCGCGAGACGAAAGGGCCTCGTGATACGCCTATTTTTATAGGTTAATGTCATGATAATAATGGT
TTCTTAGACGTCAGGTGGCACTTTTCGGGGAAATGTGCGCGGAACCCCTATTTGTTTATTTTTCTAAATA
CATTCAAATATGTATCCGCTCATGAGACAATAACCCTGATAAATGCTTCAATAATATTGAAAAAGGAAGA
GTATGAGTATTCAACATTTCCGTGTCGCCCTTATTCCCTTTTTTGCGGCATTTTGCCTTCCTGTTTTTGC
TCACCCAGAAACGCTGGTGAAAGTAAAAGATGCTGAAGATCAGTTGGGTGCACGAGTGGGTTACATCGAA
CTGGATCTCAACAGCGGTAAGATCCTTGAGAGTTTTCGCCCCGAAGAACGTTTTCCAATGATGAGCACTT
TTAAAGTTCTGCTATGTGGCGCGGTATTATCCCGTATTGACGCCGGGCAAGAGCAACTCGGTCGCCGCAT
ACACTATTCTCAGAATGACTTGGTTGAGTACTCACCAGTCACAGAAAAGCATCTTACGGATGGCATGACA
GTAAGAGAATTATGCAGTGCTGCCATAACCATGAGTGATAACACTGCGGCCAACTTACTTCTGACAACGA
TCGGAGGACCGAAGGAGCTAACCGCTTTTTTGCACAACATGGGGGATCATGTAACTCGCCTTGATCGTTG
GGAACCGGAGCTGAATGAAGCCATACCAAACGACGAGCGTGACACCACGATGCCTGTAGCAATGGCAACA
ACGTTGCGCAAACTATTAACTGGCGAACTACTTACTCTAGCTTCCCGGCAACAATTAATAGACTGGATGG
AGGCGGATAAAGTTGCAGGACCACTTCTGCGCTCGGCCCTTCCGGCTGGCTGGTTTATTGCTGATAAATC
TGGAGCCGGTGAGCGTGGGTCTCGCGGTATCATTGCAGCACTGGGGCCAGATGGTAAGCCCTCCCGTATC
GTAGTTATCTACACGACGGGGAGTCAGGCAACTATGGATGAACGAAATAGACAGATCGCTGAGATAGGTG
CCTCACTGATTAAGCATTGGTAACTGTCAGACCAAGTTTACTCATATATACTTTAGATTGATTTAAAACT
TCATTTTTAATTTAAAAGGATCTAGGTGAAGATCCTTTTTGATAATCTCATGACCAAAATCCCTTAACGT
GAGTTTTCGTTCCACTGAGCGTCAGACCCCGTAGAAAAGATCAAAGGATCTTCTTGAGATCCTTTTTTTC
TGCGCGTAATCTGCTGCTTGCAAACAAAAAAACCACCGCTACCAGCGGTGGTTTGTTTGCCGGATCAAGA
GCTACCAACTCTTTTTCCGAAGGTAACTGGCTTCAGCAGAGCGCAGATACCAAATACTGTTCTTCTAGTG
TAGCCGTAGTTAGGCCACCACTTCAAGAACTCTGTAGCACCGCCTACATACCTCGCTCTGCTAATCCTGT
TACCAGTGGCTGCTGCCAGTGGCGATAAGTCGTGTCTTACCGGGTTGGACTCAAGACGATAGTTACCGGA
TAAGGCGCAGCGGTCGGGCTGAACGGGGGGTTCGTGCACACAGCCCAGCTTGGAGCGAACGACCTACACC
GAACTGAGATACCTACAGCGTGAGCTATGAGAAAGCGCCACGCTTCCCGAAGGGAGAAAGGCGGACAGGT
ATCCGGTAAGCGGCAGGGTCGGAACAGGAGAGCGCACGAGGGAGCTTCCAGGGGGAAACGCCTGGTATCT
TTATAGTCCTGTCGGGTTTCGCCACCTCTGACTTGAGCGTCGATTTTTGTGATGCTCGTCAGGGGGGCGG
AGCCTATGGAAAAACGCCAGCAACGCGGCCTTTTTACGGTTCCTGGCCTTTTGCTGGCCTTTTGCTCACA
TGGCTCGACAGATCT
Features (pLannotate 1.2.2; 15 found; start..end, strand, type, name):
    140..517     +  enhancer       CMV enhancer: human cytomegalovirus immediate early enhancer
    519..718     +  promoter       CMV promoter: human cytomegalovirus (CMV) immediate early promoter
    857..989     +  intron         chimeric intron: chimera between introns from human β-globin and immunoglobulin heavy chain genes
   1034..1052    +  promoter       T7 promoter: promoter for bacteriophage T7 RNA polymerase
   1058..1076    +  promoter       SP6 promoter: promoter for bacteriophage SP6 RNA polymerase
   1153..2895    +  CDS            PINK1: human PTEN-induced putative kinase 1, a mitochondria serine/threonine protein kinase
   2929..3050    -  polyA_signal   SV40 poly(A) signal: SV40 polyadenylation signal
   3073..3141    -  CDS            large T antigen (fragment): large T antigen from SV40 (simian virus 40)
   3160..3227    +  CDS            lacZα (fragment): LacZα fragment of β-galactosidase; lacZ fragment
   3231..3659    +  rep_origin     f1 ori (sequence partly withheld): f1 bacteriophage origin of replication; arrow indicates direction of (+) strand synthesis
   3687..3786    -  misc_feature   bom (fragment): basis of mobility region from pBR322
   3888..3923    -  CDS            rop (fragment): Rop protein, which maintains plasmids at low copy number; rop
   4018..4122    +  promoter       AmpR promoter: bla
   4123..4983    +  CDS            AmpR: β-lactamase; bla; confers resistance to ampicillin, carbenicillin, and related antibiotics
   5154..5742    +  rep_origin     ori: high-copy-number ColE1/pMB1/pBR322/pUC origin of replication
