>Addgene plasmid #13313 | pCMVTNT PINK1 N-myc | addgene full sequence | sequence record 222763 | Addgene NGS Result
GTACATTTATATTGGCTCATGTCCAATATGACCGCCATGTTGGCATTGATTATTGACTAGTTATTAATAG
TAATCAATTACGGGGTCATTAGTTCATAGCCCATATATGGAGTTCCGCGTTACATAACTTACGGTAAATG
GCCCGCCTGGCTGACCGCCCAACGACCCCCGCCCATTGACGTCAATAATGACGTATGTTCCCATAGTAAC
GCCAATAGGGACTTTCCATTGACGTCAATGGGTGGAGTATTTACGGTAAACTGCCCACTTGGCAGTACAT
CAAGTGTATCATATGCCAAGTCCGCCCCCTATTGACGTCAATGACGGTAAATGGCCCGCCTGGCATTATG
CCCAGTACATGACCTTACGGGACTTTCCTACTTGGCAGTACATCTACGTATTAGTCATCGCTATTACCAT
GGTGATGCGGTTTTGGCAGTACACCAATGGGCGTGGATAGCGGTTTGACTCACGGGGATTTCCAAGTCTC
CACCCCATTGACGTCAATGGGAGTTTGTTTTGGCACCAAAATCAACGGGACTTTCCAAAATGTCGTAATA
ACCCCGCCCCGTTGACGCAAATGGGCGGTAGGCGTGTACGGTGGGAGGTCTATATAAGCAGAGCTCGTTT
AGTGAACCGTCAGATCACTAGAAGCTTTATTGCGGTAGTTTATCACAGTTAAATTGCTAACGCAGTCAGT
GCTTCTGACACAACAGTCTCGAACTTAAGCTGCAGAAGTTGGTCGTGAGGCACTGGGCAGGTAAGTATCA
AGGTTACAAGACAGGTTTAAGGAGACCAATAGAAACTGGGCTTGTCGAGACAGAGAAGACTCTTGCGTTT
CTGATAGGCACCTATTGGTCTTACTGACATCCACTTTGCCTTTCTCTCCACAGGTGTCCACTCCCAGTTC
AATTACAGCTCTTAAGGCTAGAGTACTTAATACGACTCACTATAGGCTAGCATTTAGGTGACACTATAGA
ATACAAGCTACTTGTTCTTTTTGCACTCGAGATGGAACAAAAACTTATTTCTGAAGAAGATCTGGAATTC
GGTACCATGGCGGTGCGACAGGCGCTGGGCCGCGGCCTGCAGCTGGGTCGAGCGCTGCTGCTGCGCTTCA
CGGGCAAGCCCGGCCGGGCCTACGGCTTGGGGCGGCCGGGCCCGGCGGCGGGCTGTGTCCGCGGGGAGCG
TCCAGGCTGGGCCGCAGGACCGGGCGCGGAGCCTCGCAGGGTCGGGCTCGGGCTCCCTAACCGTCTCCGC
TTCTTCCGCCAGTCGGTGGCCGGGCTGGCGGCGCGGTTGCAGCGGCAGTTCGTGGTGCGGGCCTGGGGCT
GCGCGGGCCCTTGCGGCCGGGCAGTCTTTCTGGCCTTCGGGCTAGGGCTGGGCCTCATCGAGGAAAAACA
GGCGGAGAGCCGGCGGGCGGTCTCGGCCTGTCAGGAGATCCAGGCAATTTTTACCCAGAAAAGCAAGCCG
GGGCCTGACCCGTTGGACACGAGACGCTTGCAGGGCTTTCGGCTGGAGGAGTATCTGATAGGGCAGTCCA
TTGGTAAGGGCTGCAGTGCTGCTGTGTATGAAGCCACCATGCCTACATTGCCCCAGAACCTGGAGGTGAC
AAAGAGCACCGGGTTGCTTCCAGGGAGAGGCCCAGGTACCAGTGCACCAGGAGAAGGGCAGGAGCGAGCT
CCGGGGGCCCCTGCCTTCCCCTTGGCCATCAAGATGATGTGGAACATCTCGGCAGGTTCCTCCAGCGAAG
CCATCTTGAACACAATGAGCCAGGAGCTGGTCCCAGCGAGCCGAGTGGCCTTGGCTGGGGAGTATGGAGC
AGTCACTTACAGAAAATCCAAGAGAGGTCCCAAGCAACTAGCCCCTCACCCCAACATCATCCGGGTTCTC
CGCGCCTTCACCTCTTCCGTGCCGCTGCTGCCAGGGGCCCTGGTCGACTACCCTGATGTGCTGCCCTCAC
GCCTCCACCCTGAAGGCCTGGGCCATGGCCGGACGCTGTTCCTCGTTATGAAGAACTATCCCTGTACCCT
GCGCCAGTACCTTTGTGTGAACACACCCAGCCCCCGCCTCGCCGCCATGATGCTGCTGCAGCTGCTGGAA
GGCGTGGACCATCTGGTTCAACAGGGCATCGCGCACAGAGACCTGAAATCCGACAACATCCTTGTGGAGC
TGGACCCAGACGGCTGCCCCTGGCTGGTGATCGCAGATTTTGGCTGCTGCCTGGCTGATGAGAGCATCGG
CCTGCAGTTGCCCTTCAGCAGCTGGTACGTGGATCGGGGCGGAAACGGCTGTCTGATGGCCCCAGAGGTG
TCCACGGCCCGTCCTGGCCCCAGGGCAGTGATTGACTACAGCAAGGCTGATGCCTGGGCAGTGGGAGCCA
TCGCCTATGAAATCTTCGGGCTTGTCAATCCCTTCTACGGCCAGGGCAAGGCCCACCTTGAAAGCCGCAG
CTACCAAGAGGCTCAGCTACCTGCACTGCCCGAGTCAGTGCCTCCAGACGTGAGACAGTTGGTGAGGGCA
CTGCTCCAGCGAGAGGCCAGCAAGAGACCATCTGCCCGAGTAGCCGCAAATGTGCTTCATCTAAGCCTCT
GGGGTGAACATATTCTAGCCCTGAAGAATCTGAAGTTAGACAAGATGGTTGGCTGGCTCCTCCAACAATC
GGCCGCCACTTTGTTGGCCAACAGGCTCACAGAGAAGTGTTGTGTGGAAACAAAAATGAAGATGCTCTTT
CTGGCTAACCTGGAGTGTGAAACGCTCTGCCAGGCAGCCCTCCTCCTCTGCTCATGGAGGGCAGCCCTGT
AGCTCGAGTGCGGCCGCTTCGAGCAGACATGATAAGATACATTGATGAGTTTGGACAAACCACAACTAGA
ATGCAGTGAAAAAAATGCTTTATTTGTGAAATTTGTGATGCTATTGCTTTATTTGTAACCATTATAAGCT
GCAATAAACAAGTTAACAACAACAATTGCATTCATTTTATGTTTCAGGTTCAGGGGGAGATGTGGGAGGT
TTTTTAAAGCAAGTAAAACCTCTACAAATGTGGTAAAATCGATAAGGATCCGGGCTGGCGTAATAGCGAA
GAGGCCCGCACCGATCGCCCTTCCCAACAGTTGCGCAGCCTGAATGGCGAATGG
[124 nt withheld, positions 3135-3258]
C
[91 nt withheld, positions 3260-3350]
A
[49 nt withheld, positions 3352-3400]
CCTTTGACGTTGGAGTCCACGTTCTTT
[37 nt withheld, positions 3428-3464]
ACCCTATCTCGGTCTATTCTTTTGATTTATAAGGGATTTTGCCGATTTCGGCCTATTGGTTAAAAAATGA
GCTGATTTAACAAAAATTTAACGCGAATTTTAACAAAATATTAACGCTTACAATTTCCTGATGCGGTATT
TTCTCCTTACGCATCTGTGCGGTATTTCACACCGCATATGGTGCACTCTCAGTACAATCTGCTCTGATGC
CGCATAGTTAAGCCAGCCCCGACACCCGCCAACACCCGCTGACGCGCCCTGACGGGCTTGTCTGCTCCCG
GCATCCGCTTACAGACAAGCTGTGACCGTCTCCGGGAGCTGCATGTGTCAGAGGTTTTCACCGTCATCAC
CGAAACGCGCGAGACGAAAGGGCCTCGTGATACGCCTATTTTTATAGGTTAATGTCATGATAATAATGGT
TTCTTAGACGTCAGGTGGCACTTTTCGGGGAAATGTGCGCGGAACCCCTATTTGTTTATTTTTCTAAATA
CATTCAAATATGTATCCGCTCATGAGACAATAACCCTGATAAATGCTTCAATAATATTGAAAAAGGAAGA
GTATGAGTATTCAACATTTCCGTGTCGCCCTTATTCCCTTTTTTGCGGCATTTTGCCTTCCTGTTTTTGC
TCACCCAGAAACGCTGGTGAAAGTAAAAGATGCTGAAGATCAGTTGGGTGCACGAGTGGGTTACATCGAA
CTGGATCTCAACAGCGGTAAGATCCTTGAGAGTTTTCGCCCCGAAGAACGTTTTCCAATGATGAGCACTT
TTAAAGTTCTGCTATGTGGCGCGGTATTATCCCGTATTGACGCCGGGCAAGAGCAACTCGGTCGCCGCAT
ACACTATTCTCAGAATGACTTGGTTGAGTACTCACCAGTCACAGAAAAGCATCTTACGGATGGCATGACA
GTAAGAGAATTATGCAGTGCTGCCATAACCATGAGTGATAACACTGCGGCCAACTTACTTCTGACAACGA
TCGGAGGACCGAAGGAGCTAACCGCTTTTTTGCACAACATGGGGGATCATGTAACTCGCCTTGATCGTTG
GGAACCGGAGCTGAATGAAGCCATACCAAACGACGAGCGTGACACCACGATGCCTGTAGCAATGGCAACA
ACGTTGCGCAAACTATTAACTGGCGAACTACTTACTCTAGCTTCCCGGCAACAATTAATAGACTGGATGG
AGGCGGATAAAGTTGCAGGACCACTTCTGCGCTCGGCCCTTCCGGCTGGCTGGTTTATTGCTGATAAATC
TGGAGCCGGTGAGCGTGGGTCTCGCGGTATCATTGCAGCACTGGGGCCAGATGGTAAGCCCTCCCGTATC
GTAGTTATCTACACGACGGGGAGTCAGGCAACTATGGATGAACGAAATAGACAGATCGCTGAGATAGGTG
CCTCACTGATTAAGCATTGGTAACTGTCAGACCAAGTTTACTCATATATACTTTAGATTGATTTAAAACT
TCATTTTTAATTTAAAAGGATCTAGGTGAAGATCCTTTTTGATAATCTCATGACCAAAATCCCTTAACGT
GAGTTTTCGTTCCACTGAGCGTCAGACCCCGTAGAAAAGATCAAAGGATCTTCTTGAGATCCTTTTTTTC
TGCGCGTAATCTGCTGCTTGCAAACAAAAAAACCACCGCTACCAGCGGTGGTTTGTTTGCCGGATCAAGA
GCTACCAACTCTTTTTCCGAAGGTAACTGGCTTCAGCAGAGCGCAGATACCAAATACTGTTCTTCTAGTG
TAGCCGTAGTTAGGCCACCACTTCAAGAACTCTGTAGCACCGCCTACATACCTCGCTCTGCTAATCCTGT
TACCAGTGGCTGCTGCCAGTGGCGATAAGTCGTGTCTTACCGGGTTGGACTCAAGACGATAGTTACCGGA
TAAGGCGCAGCGGTCGGGCTGAACGGGGGGTTCGTGCACACAGCCCAGCTTGGAGCGAACGACCTACACC
GAACTGAGATACCTACAGCGTGAGCTATGAGAAAGCGCCACGCTTCCCGAAGGGAGAAAGGCGGACAGGT
ATCCGGTAAGCGGCAGGGTCGGAACAGGAGAGCGCACGAGGGAGCTTCCAGGGGGAAACGCCTGGTATCT
TTATAGTCCTGTCGGGTTTCGCCACCTCTGACTTGAGCGTCGATTTTTGTGATGCTCGTCAGGGGGGCGG
AGCCTATGGAAAAACGCCAGCAACGCGGCCTTTTTACGGTTCCTGGCCTTTTGCTGGCCTTTTGCTCACA
TGGCTCGACAGATCTTCAATATTGGCCATTAGCCATATTATTCATTGGTTATATAGCATAAATCAATATT
GGCTATTGGCCATTGCATACGTTGTATCTATATCATAATAT
Features (pLannotate 1.2.2; 15 found; start..end, strand, type, name):
     44..421     +  enhancer       CMV enhancer: human cytomegalovirus immediate early enhancer
    423..622     +  promoter       CMV promoter: human cytomegalovirus (CMV) immediate early promoter
    761..893     +  intron         chimeric intron: chimera between introns from human β-globin and immunoglobulin heavy chain genes
    938..956     +  promoter       T7 promoter: promoter for bacteriophage T7 RNA polymerase
    962..980     +  promoter       SP6 promoter: promoter for bacteriophage SP6 RNA polymerase
   1057..2799    +  CDS            PINK1: human PTEN-induced putative kinase 1, a mitochondria serine/threonine protein kinase
   2833..2954    -  polyA_signal   SV40 poly(A) signal: SV40 polyadenylation signal
   2977..3045    -  CDS            large T antigen (fragment): large T antigen from SV40 (simian virus 40)
   3064..3131    +  CDS            lacZα (fragment): LacZα fragment of β-galactosidase; lacZ fragment
   3135..3563    +  rep_origin     f1 ori (sequence partly withheld): f1 bacteriophage origin of replication; arrow indicates direction of (+) strand synthesis
   3591..3690    -  misc_feature   bom (fragment): basis of mobility region from pBR322
   3792..3827    -  CDS            rop (fragment): Rop protein, which maintains plasmids at low copy number; rop
   3922..4026    +  promoter       AmpR promoter: bla
   4027..4887    +  CDS            AmpR: β-lactamase; bla; confers resistance to ampicillin, carbenicillin, and related antibiotics
   5058..5646    +  rep_origin     ori: high-copy-number ColE1/pMB1/pBR322/pUC origin of replication
