[The description below was written by a language model from this plasmid's Addgene catalogue record and pLannotate feature annotations shown in this document.]
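Description:
pCMVTNT PINK1 N-myc is a mammalian expression plasmid built on the Promega pCMVTNT backbone and carrying the full-length human PINK1 coding sequence (PTEN-induced putative kinase 1, also known as PARK6), a mitochondrial serine/threonine kinase. The 1,743 bp insert was cloned between EcoRI and NotI sites, both of which are retained, giving a construct of about 5.8 kb. In bacteria it replicates from a high-copy ColE1/pUC-type origin and is selected with ampicillin through the β-lactamase gene. An f1 origin is also present, which permits single-stranded DNA production. Short fragments of lacZα, bom, rop and SV40 large T antigen appear in the annotation as backbone remnants rather than functional parts.

Expression in mammalian cells is driven by the human cytomegalovirus immediate early enhancer and promoter, followed by a chimeric β-globin/immunoglobulin intron that generally improves transcript processing and expression, and is terminated by an SV40 polyadenylation signal. T7 and SP6 phage promoters sit between the intron and the coding sequence, so the same plasmid can serve as a template for in vitro transcription and coupled transcription/translation as well as for transfection. The catalogue lists an N-terminal myc epitope tag supplied on the backbone side. The feature tables do not annotate it separately, although there is an unannotated stretch between the SP6 promoter and the PINK1 start where it would lie. The NGS and depositor sequences are the same length and show the same features in the same order, differing only in their numbering origin. The associated publication concerns the effects of recessive parkinsonism-linked PINK1 mutations on protein stability, which fits use of this plasmid for expressing and detecting tagged PINK1. The record lists no mutation for this insert.
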