Addgene plasmid #13313: pCMVTNT PINK1 N-myc
Depositing lab: Mark Cookson. Depositing organization: National Institute on Aging (NIA). Publication: Mutations in PTEN-induced putative kinase 1 associated with recessive parkinsonism have differential effects on protein stability. Beilina A, Van Der Brug M, Ahmad R, Kesavapany S, Miller DW, Petsko GA, Cookson MR. Proc Natl Acad Sci U S A. 2005 Apr 19. 102(16):5703-8. 10.1073/pnas.0500617102 PubMed 15824318.
Backbone
  Vector backbone: pCMVTNT
  Backbone manufacturer: Promega
  Backbone size w/o insert (bp): 4050
  Vector type: Mammalian Expression
Growth in bacteria
  Bacterial resistance: Ampicillin, 100 μg/mL
  Growth temperature: 37°C
  Growth strain: DH5alpha
  Copy number: High Copy
Gene/Insert
  Gene/Insert name: PINK1
  Species: H. sapiens (human)
  Insert size (bp): 1743
  Entrez Gene: PINK1 (a.k.a. BRPK, PARK6)
  Tag / fusion protein: myc (N terminal on backbone)
  Cloning method: Restriction Enzyme; 5′ cloning site EcoRI (not destroyed); 3′ cloning site NotI (not destroyed)
  Sequencing primers: 5′ T7; 3′ EBV-rev
Terms and licenses: Academic/Nonprofit Terms; Industry Terms: Not Available to Industry
How to cite: pCMVTNT PINK1 N-myc was a gift from Mark Cookson (Addgene plasmid # 13313 ; http://n2t.net/addgene:13313 ; RRID:Addgene_13313)
