>Addgene plasmid #13313 | pCMVTNT PINK1 N-myc | addgene partial sequence | sequence record 19674 | EBV-rev 5'-GTGGTTTGTCCAAACTCATC-3'
CGGCCGCACTCGAGCTACAGGGCTGCCCTCCATGAGCAGAGGAGGAGGGCTGCCTGGCAGAGCGTTTCAC
ACTCCAGGTTAGCCAGAAAGAGCATCTTCATTTTTGTTTCCACACAACACTTCTCTGTGAGCCTGTTGGC
CAACAAAGTGGCGGCCGATTGTTGGAGGAGCCAGCCAACCATCTTGTCTAACTTCAGATTCTTCAGGGCT
AGAATATGTTCACCCCAGAGGCTTAGATGAAGCACATTTGCGGCTACTCGGGCAGATGGTCTCTTGCTGG
CCTCTCGCTGGAGCAGTGCCCTCACCAACTGTCTCACGTCTGGAGGCACTGACTCGGGCAGTGCAGGTAG
CTGAGCCTCTTGGTAGCTGCGGCTTTCAAGGTGGGCCTTGCCCTGGCCGTAGAAGGGATTGACAAGCCCG
AAGATTTCATAGGCGATGGCTCCCACTGCCCAGGCATCAGCCTTGCTGTAGTCAATCACTGCCCTGGGGC
CAGGACGGGCCGTGGACACCTCTGGGGCCATCAGACAGCCGTTTCCGCCCCGATCCACGTACCAGCTGCT
GAAGGGCAACTGCAGGCCGATGCTCTCATCAGCCAGGCAGCAGCCAAAATCTGCGATCACCAGCCAGGGG
CAGCCGTCTGGGTCCAGCTCCACAAGGATGTTGTCGGATTTCAGGTCTCTGTGCGCGATGCCCTGTTGAA
CCAGATGGTCCACGCCTTCCAGCAGCTGCAGCAGCATCATGGC
